Addgene plasmid #152997: p2T-CMV-eA3Amax-BlastR
Purpose: C-to-T base editor
Depositing lab: David Liu. Depositing organization: Broad Institute. Publication: Determinants of Base Editing Outcomes from Target Library Analysis and Machine Learning. Arbab M, Shen MW, Mok B, Wilson C, Matuszek Z, Cassa CA, Liu DR. Cell. 2020 Jun 9. pii: S0092-8674(20)30632-2. doi: 10.1016/j.cell.2020.05.037. PubMed 32533916.
Backbone
  Vector backbone: p2T-CMV-BlastR
  Vector type: Mammalian Expression, CRISPR
Growth in bacteria
  Bacterial resistance: Ampicillin, 100 μg/mL
  Growth temperature: 37°C
  Growth strain: DH5alpha
  Copy number: Unknown
Gene/Insert
  Gene/Insert name: eA3A-nSpCas9-UGI-UGI
  Species: Synthetic
  Promoter: CMV
  Cloning method: Unknown
Terms and licenses: Academic/Nonprofit Terms; Industry Terms: Not Available to Industry
How to cite: p2T-CMV-eA3Amax-BlastR was a gift from David Liu (Addgene plasmid # 152997 ; http://n2t.net/addgene:152997 ; RRID:Addgene_152997)
