[The description below was written by a language model from this plasmid's Addgene catalogue record and pLannotate feature annotations shown in this document.]
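Description:
p2T-CMV-eA3Amax-BlastR is a mammalian expression plasmid of about 10.4 kb, built on the p2T-CMV-BlastR backbone, that encodes a CRISPR cytosine (C-to-T) base editor. It is propagated in E. coli through a high-copy ColE1/pUC-type origin with ampicillin selection (AmpR under its own bla promoter). For selection in mammalian cells it carries a blasticidin S deaminase gene driven by the SV40 enhancer/early promoter, with an adjacent EM7 bacterial promoter, followed by an SV40 polyadenylation signal. Short bleomycin-resistance, lacI, lac promoter/operator and MCS fragments also appear in the annotation and look like leftovers from earlier cloning steps rather than functional parts.

The payload is a single synthetic fusion, eA3A-nSpCas9-UGI-UGI, transcribed from the CMV enhancer and promoter and terminated by the bGH poly(A) signal; a T7 promoter sits just upstream of the coding region. The N-terminal domain is an engineered form of human APOBEC3A, a cytidine deaminase that acts on single-stranded DNA. It is joined to Streptococcus pyogenes Cas9 carrying the D10A mutation, which the insert name identifies as a nickase. When a guide RNA supplied separately directs the protein to a target, the deaminase converts cytosines in the displaced strand to uracil. The uracil glycosylase inhibitor from phage PBS2 blocks uracil excision, so the edit resolves as a C-to-T change. The insert name indicates two UGI copies, although the automated annotation detected only one. The specific eA3A mutations, linkers and any nuclear localisation signals are not stated in the record. The plasmid comes from a study that characterised base editing outcomes using target libraries and machine learning.
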