Features (pLannotate 1.2.2; 24 found; start..end, strand, type, name):
     48..66      +  promoter       T7 promoter: promoter for bacteriophage T7 RNA polymerase
    137..730     +  CDS            APOBEC3A: ABC3A_HUMAN - Experimental evidence at protein level: Swiss-Prot protein existence level 1. DNA deaminase (cytidine deaminase) with restriction activity against viruses, foreign DNA and mobility of retrotransposons. Exhibits antiviral activity against adeno-associated virus (AAV) and human T- cell leukemia virus type 1 (HTLV-1) and may inhibit the mobility of LTR and non-LTR retrotransposons. Selectively targets single-stranded DNA and can deaminate both methylcytosine and cytosine in foreign DNA. Can induce somatic hypermutation in the nuclear and mitochondrial DNA. May also play a role in th
    827..2428    +  CDS            dCas9(N): N-terminal portion of catalytically inactive Streptococcus pyogenes dCas9 carrying the D10A mutation (Zetsche et al., 2015)
   2429..4923    +  CDS            Cas9(C) (fragment): C-terminal portion of Streptococcus pyogenes Cas9 (Zetsche et al., 2015)
   5237..5485    +  CDS            UGI: UNGI_BPPB2 - Experimental evidence at protein level: Swiss-Prot protein existence level 1. This protein binds specifically and reversibly to the host uracil-DNA glycosylase, preventing removal of uracil residues from PBS2 DNA by the host uracil-excision repair system. From Bacillus phage PBS2 (Bacteriophage PBS2).
   5603..5827    +  polyA_signal   bGH poly(A) signal: bovine growth hormone polyadenylation signal
   5831..5852    +  promoter       SV40 promoter (fragment): SV40 enhancer and early promoter
   5857..5873    +  misc_feature   MCS (fragment): pBluescript multiple cloning site
   5922..5938    -  protein_bind   lac operator: The lac repressor binds to the lac operator to inhibit transcription in E. coli. This inhibition can be relieved by adding lactose or isopropyl-β-D-thiogalactopyranoside (IPTG). lac repressor encoded by lacI
   5946..5976    -  promoter       lac promoter: promoter for the E. coli lac operon
   5991..6012    -  protein_bind   CAP binding site: CAP binding activates transcription in the presence of cAMP. E. coli catabolite activator protein
   6025..6117    -  CDS            lacI (fragment): lac repressor; lacI; The lac repressor binds to the lac operator to inhibit transcription in E. coli. This inhibition can be relieved by adding lactose or isopropyl-β-D-thiogalactopyranoside (IPTG).
   6129..6250    -  polyA_signal   SV40 poly(A) signal: SV40 polyadenylation signal
   6245..6370    -  CDS            ble (fragment): BLE_KLEPN - Experimental evidence at protein level: Swiss-Prot protein existence level 1. Binding protein with a strong affinity to the bleomycin family of antibiotics. Binds to CL990; an antimitotic-antibiotic compound. From Klebsiella pneumoniae.
   6380..6407    -  CDS            BleoR (fragment): antibiotic-binding protein; Sh ble from Streptoalloteichus hindustanus; confers resistance to bleomycin, phleomycin, and Zeocin™
   6408..6806    -  CDS            BSD: blasticidin S deaminase; Aspergillus terreus BSD; confers resistance to blasticidin
   6825..6872    -  promoter       EM7 promoter: synthetic bacterial promoter&nbsp
   6920..7249    -  promoter       SV40 promoter: SV40 enhancer and early promoter
   7633..8221    -  rep_origin     ori: high-copy-number ColE1/pMB1/pBR322/pUC origin of replication
   8392..9252    -  CDS            AmpR: β-lactamase; bla; confers resistance to ampicillin, carbenicillin, and related antibiotics
   9253..9357    -  promoter       AmpR promoter: bla
   9428..9472    -  misc_feature   bom (fragment): basis of mobility region from pBR322
   9805..10184   +  enhancer       CMV enhancer: human cytomegalovirus immediate early enhancer
  10185..6       +  promoter       CMV promoter (across the origin): human cytomegalovirus (CMV) immediate early promoter
>Addgene plasmid #152997 | p2T-CMV-eA3Amax-BlastR | addgene full sequence | sequence record 304681 | Addgene NGS Result
AGAGCTGGTTTAGTGAACCGTCAGATCCGCTAGAGATCCGCGGCCGCTAATACGACTCACTATAGGGAGA
GCCGCCACCATGAAACGGACAGCCGACGGAAGCGAGTTCGAGTCACCAAAGAAGAAGCGGAAAGTCGAGG
CAAGCCCAGCAAGCGGCCCACGGCACCTGATGGACCCCCACATTTTCACCAGCAACTTCAACAACGGAAT
CGGACGACACAAGACCTACCTGTGCTATGAGGTGGAGAGGCTGGACAACGGCACATCCGTGAAGATGGAT
CAGCACAGAGGCTTCCTGCACGGCCAGGCCAAGAATCTGCTGTGCGGCTTCTACGGCCGGCACGCAGAGC
TGCGCTTTCTGGACCTGGTGCCATCTCTGCAGCTGGATCCCGCCCAGATCTATAGGGTGACCTGGTTCAT
CAGCTGGTCCCCTTGCTTTAGCTGGGGATGTGCAGGAGAGGTGAGGGCCTTCCTGCAGGAGAACACACAC
GTGAGGCTGAGAATCTTTGCCGCCCGGATCTACGACTATGATCCCCTGTACAAGGAGGCCCTGCAGATGC
TGAGGGACGCAGGAGCCCAGGTGTCTATCATGACCTATGATGAGTTCAAGCACTGCTGGGACACATTTGT
GGATCACCAGGGCTGTCCCTTTCAGCCTTGGGACGGCCTGGACGAGCATTCCCAGGCACTGAGCGGACGG
CTGAGGGCAATTCTGCAGAACCAGGGCAATTCTGGCGGATCTAGCGGAGGATCCTCTGGCAGCGAGACAC
CAGGAACAAGCGAGTCAGCAACACCAGAGAGCAGTGGCGGCAGCAGCGGCGGCAGCGACAAGAAGTACAG
CATCGGCCTGGCCATCGGCACCAACTCTGTGGGCTGGGCCGTGATCACCGACGAGTACAAGGTGCCCAGC
AAGAAATTCAAGGTGCTGGGCAACACCGACCGGCACAGCATCAAGAAGAACCTGATCGGAGCCCTGCTGT
TCGACAGCGGCGAAACAGCCGAGGCCACCCGGCTGAAGAGAACCGCCAGAAGAAGATACACCAGACGGAA
GAACCGGATCTGCTATCTGCAAGAGATCTTCAGCAACGAGATGGCCAAGGTGGACGACAGCTTCTTCCAC
AGACTGGAAGAGTCCTTCCTGGTGGAAGAGGATAAGAAGCACGAGCGGCACCCCATCTTCGGCAACATCG
TGGACGAGGTGGCCTACCACGAGAAGTACCCCACCATCTACCACCTGAGAAAGAAACTGGTGGACAGCAC
CGACAAGGCCGACCTGCGGCTGATCTATCTGGCCCTGGCCCACATGATCAAGTTCCGGGGCCACTTCCTG
ATCGAGGGCGACCTGAACCCCGACAACAGCGACGTGGACAAGCTGTTCATCCAGCTGGTGCAGACCTACA
ACCAGCTGTTCGAGGAAAACCCCATCAACGCCAGCGGCGTGGACGCCAAGGCCATCCTGTCTGCCAGACT
GAGCAAGAGCAGACGGCTGGAAAATCTGATCGCCCAGCTGCCCGGCGAGAAGAAGAATGGCCTGTTCGGA
AACCTGATTGCCCTGAGCCTGGGCCTGACCCCCAACTTCAAGAGCAACTTCGACCTGGCCGAGGATGCCA
AACTGCAGCTGAGCAAGGACACCTACGACGACGACCTGGACAACCTGCTGGCCCAGATCGGCGACCAGTA
CGCCGACCTGTTTCTGGCCGCCAAGAACCTGTCCGACGCCATCCTGCTGAGCGACATCCTGAGAGTGAAC
ACCGAGATCACCAAGGCCCCCCTGAGCGCCTCTATGATCAAGAGATACGACGAGCACCACCAGGACCTGA
CCCTGCTGAAAGCTCTCGTGCGGCAGCAGCTGCCTGAGAAGTACAAAGAGATTTTCTTCGACCAGAGCAA
GAACGGCTACGCCGGCTACATTGACGGCGGAGCCAGCCAGGAAGAGTTCTACAAGTTCATCAAGCCCATC
CTGGAAAAGATGGACGGCACCGAGGAACTGCTCGTGAAGCTGAACAGAGAGGACCTGCTGCGGAAGCAGC
GGACCTTCGACAACGGCAGCATCCCCCACCAGATCCACCTGGGAGAGCTGCACGCCATTCTGCGGCGGCA
GGAAGATTTTTACCCATTCCTGAAGGACAACCGGGAAAAGATCGAGAAGATCCTGACCTTCCGCATCCCC
TACTACGTGGGCCCTCTGGCCAGGGGAAACAGCAGATTCGCCTGGATGACCAGAAAGAGCGAGGAAACCA
TCACCCCCTGGAACTTCGAGGAAGTGGTGGACAAGGGCGCTTCCGCCCAGAGCTTCATCGAGCGGATGAC
CAACTTCGATAAGAACCTGCCCAACGAGAAGGTGCTGCCCAAGCACAGCCTGCTGTACGAGTACTTCACC
GTGTATAACGAGCTGACCAAAGTGAAATACGTGACCGAGGGAATGAGAAAGCCCGCCTTCCTGAGCGGCG
AGCAGAAAAAGGCCATCGTGGACCTGCTGTTCAAGACCAACCGGAAAGTGACCGTGAAGCAGCTGAAAGA
GGACTACTTCAAGAAAATCGAGTGCTTCGACTCCGTGGAAATCTCCGGCGTGGAAGATCGGTTCAACGCC
TCCCTGGGCACATACCACGATCTGCTGAAAATTATCAAGGACAAGGACTTCCTGGACAATGAGGAAAACG
AGGACATTCTGGAAGATATCGTGCTGACCCTGACACTGTTTGAGGACAGAGAGATGATCGAGGAACGGCT
GAAAACCTATGCCCACCTGTTCGACGACAAAGTGATGAAGCAGCTGAAGCGGCGGAGATACACCGGCTGG
GGCAGGCTGAGCCGGAAGCTGATCAACGGCATCCGGGACAAGCAGTCCGGCAAGACAATCCTGGATTTCC
TGAAGTCCGACGGCTTCGCCAACAGAAACTTCATGCAGCTGATCCACGACGACAGCCTGACCTTTAAAGA
GGACATCCAGAAAGCCCAGGTGTCCGGCCAGGGCGATAGCCTGCACGAGCACATTGCCAATCTGGCCGGC
AGCCCCGCCATTAAGAAGGGCATCCTGCAGACAGTGAAGGTGGTGGACGAGCTCGTGAAAGTGATGGGCC
GGCACAAGCCCGAGAACATCGTGATCGAAATGGCCAGAGAGAACCAGACCACCCAGAAGGGACAGAAGAA
CAGCCGCGAGAGAATGAAGCGGATCGAAGAGGGCATCAAAGAGCTGGGCAGCCAGATCCTGAAAGAACAC
CCCGTGGAAAACACCCAGCTGCAGAACGAGAAGCTGTACCTGTACTACCTGCAGAATGGGCGGGATATGT
ACGTGGACCAGGAACTGGACATCAACCGGCTGTCCGACTACGATGTGGACCATATCGTGCCTCAGAGCTT
TCTGAAGGACGACTCCATCGACAACAAGGTGCTGACCAGAAGCGACAAGAACCGGGGCAAGAGCGACAAC
GTGCCCTCCGAAGAGGTCGTGAAGAAGATGAAGAACTACTGGCGGCAGCTGCTGAACGCCAAGCTGATTA
CCCAGAGAAAGTTCGACAATCTGACCAAGGCCGAGAGAGGCGGCCTGAGCGAACTGGATAAGGCCGGCTT
CATCAAGAGACAGCTGGTGGAAACCCGGCAGATCACAAAGCACGTGGCACAGATCCTGGACTCCCGGATG
AACACTAAGTACGACGAGAATGACAAGCTGATCCGGGAAGTGAAAGTGATCACCCTGAAGTCCAAGCTGG
TGTCCGATTTCCGGAAGGATTTCCAGTTTTACAAAGTGCGCGAGATCAACAACTACCACCACGCCCACGA
CGCCTACCTGAACGCCGTCGTGGGAACCGCCCTGATCAAAAAGTACCCTAAGCTGGAAAGCGAGTTCGTG
TACGGCGACTACAAGGTGTACGACGTGCGGAAGATGATCGCCAAGAGCGAGCAGGAAATCGGCAAGGCTA
CCGCCAAGTACTTCTTCTACAGCAACATCATGAACTTTTTCAAGACCGAGATTACCCTGGCCAACGGCGA
GATCCGGAAGCGGCCTCTGATCGAGACAAACGGCGAAACCGGGGAGATCGTGTGGGATAAGGGCCGGGAT
TTTGCCACCGTGCGGAAAGTGCTGAGCATGCCCCAAGTGAATATCGTGAAAAAGACCGAGGTGCAGACAG
GCGGCTTCAGCAAAGAGTCTATCCTGCCCAAGAGGAACAGCGATAAGCTGATCGCCAGAAAGAAGGACTG
GGACCCTAAGAAGTACGGCGGCTTCGACAGCCCCACCGTGGCCTATTCTGTGCTGGTGGTGGCCAAAGTG
GAAAAGGGCAAGTCCAAGAAACTGAAGAGTGTGAAAGAGCTGCTGGGGATCACCATCATGGAAAGAAGCA
GCTTCGAGAAGAATCCCATCGACTTTCTGGAAGCCAAGGGCTACAAAGAAGTGAAAAAGGACCTGATCAT
CAAGCTGCCTAAGTACTCCCTGTTCGAGCTGGAAAACGGCCGGAAGAGAATGCTGGCCTCTGCCGGCGAA
CTGCAGAAGGGAAACGAACTGGCCCTGCCCTCCAAATATGTGAACTTCCTGTACCTGGCCAGCCACTATG
AGAAGCTGAAGGGCTCCCCCGAGGATAATGAGCAGAAACAGCTGTTTGTGGAACAGCACAAGCACTACCT
GGACGAGATCATCGAGCAGATCAGCGAGTTCTCCAAGAGAGTGATCCTGGCCGACGCTAATCTGGACAAA
GTGCTGTCCGCCTACAACAAGCACCGGGATAAGCCCATCAGAGAGCAGGCCGAGAATATCATCCACCTGT
TTACCCTGACCAATCTGGGAGCCCCTGCCGCCTTCAAGTACTTTGACACCACCATCGACCGGAAGAGGTA
CACCAGCACCAAAGAGGTGCTGGACGCCACCCTGATCCACCAGAGCATCACCGGCCTGTACGAGACACGG
ATCGACCTGTCTCAGCTGGGAGGTGACAGCGGCGGGAGCGGCGGGAGCGGGGGGAGCACTAATCTGAGCG
ACATCATTGAGAAGGAGACTGGGAAACAGCTGGTCATTCAGGAGTCCATCCTGATGCTGCCTGAGGAGGT
GGAGGAAGTGATCGGCAACAAGCCAGAGTCTGACATCCTGGTGCACACCGCCTACGACGAGTCCACAGAT
GAGAATGTGATGCTGCTGACCTCTGACGCCCCCGAGTATAAGCCTTGGGCCCTGGTCATCCAGGATTCTA
ACGGCGAGAATAAGATCAAGATGCTGAGCGGAGGATCCGGAGGATCTGGAGGCAGCACCAACCTGTCTGA
CATCATCGAGAAGGAGACAGGCAAGCAGCTGGTCATCCAGGAGAGCATCCTGATGCTGCCCGAAGAAGTC
GAAGAAGTGATCGGAAACAAGCCTGAGAGCGATATCCTGGTCCATACCGCCTACGACGAGAGTACCGACG
AAAATGTGATGCTGCTGACATCCGACGCCCCAGAGTATAAGCCCTGGGCTCTGGTCATCCAGGATTCCAA
CGGAGAGAACAAAATCAAAATGCTGTCTGGCGGCTCAAAAAGAACCGCCGACGGCAGCGAATTCGAGCCC
AAGAAGAAGAGGAAAGTCTAACCGGTCATCATCACCATCACCATTGAGTTTAAACCCGCTGATCAGCCTC
GACTGTGCCTTCTAGTTGCCAGCCATCTGTTGTTTGCCCCTCCCCCGTGCCTTCCTTGACCCTGGAAGGT
GCCACTCCCACTGTCCTTTCCTAATAAAATGAGGAAATTGCATCGCATTGTCTGAGTAGGTGTCATTCTA
TTCTGGGGGGTGGGGTGGGGCAGGACAGCAAGGGGGAGGATTGGGAAGACAATAGCAGGCATGCTGGGGA
TGCGGTGGGCTCTATGGCTTCTGAGGCGGAAAGAACCAGCTGGGGCTCGATACCGTCGACCTCTAGCTAG
AGCTTGGCGTAATCATGGTCATAGCTGTTTCCTGTGTGAAATTGTTATCCGCTCACAATTCCACACAACA
TACGAGCCGGAAGCATAAAGTGTAAAGCCTAGGGTGCCTAATGAGTGAGCTAACTCACATTAATTGCGTT
GCGCTCACTGCCCGCTTTCCAGTCGGGAAACCTGTCGTGCCAGCTGCATTAATGAATCGGCCAACGCGCG
GGGAGAGGCGGTTTGCGTATTGGGCGCTACAGACATGATAAGATACATTGATGAGTTTGGACAAACCACA
ACTAGAATGCAGTGAAAAAAATGCTTTATTTGTGAAATTTGTGATGCTATTGCTTTATTTGTAACCATTA
TAAGCTGCAATAAACAAGTTGGGGTGGGCGAAGAACTCCAGCATGAGATCCCCGCGCTGGAGGATCATCC
AGCCGGCGTCCCGGAAAACGATTCCGAAGCCCAACCTTTCATAGAAGGCGGCGGTGGAATCGAAATCTCG
TAGCACGTGTCAGTCCTGCTCCTCGGCCACGAAGTGCTTAGCCCTCCCACACATAACCAGAGGGCAGCAA
TTCACGAATCCCAACTGCCGTCGGCTGTCCATCACTGTCCTTCACTATGGCTTTGATCCCAGGATGCAGA
TCGAGAAGCACCTGTCGGCACCGTCCGCAGGGGCTCAAGATGCCCCTGTTCTCATTTCCGATCGCGACGA
TACAAGTCAGGTTGCCAGCTGCCGCAGCAGCAGCAGTGCCCAGCACCACGAGTTCTGCACAAGGTCCCCC
AGTAAAATGATATACATTGACACCAGTGAAGATGCGGCCGTCGCTAGAGAGAGCTGCGCTGGCGACGCTG
TAGTCTTCAGAGATGGGGATGCTGTTGATTGTAGCCGTTGCTCTTTCAATGAGGGTGGATTCTTCTTGAG
ACAAAGGCTTGGCCATGGTTTAGTTCCTCACCTTGTCGTATTATACTATGCCGATATACTATGCCGATGA
TTAATTGTCAACACGTGCTGATCAGATCCGAAAATGGATATACAAGCTCCCGGGAGCTTTTTGCAAAAGC
CTAGGCCTCCAAAAAAGCCTCCTCACTACTTCTGGAATAGCTCAGAGGCAGAGGCGGCCTCGGCCTCTGC
ATAAATAAAAAAAATTAGTCAGCCATGGGGCGGAGAATGGGCGGAACTGGGCGGAGTTAGGGGCGGGATG
GGCGGAGTTAGGGGCGGGACTATGGTTGCTGACTAATTGAGATGCATGCTTTGCATACTTCTGCCTGCTG
GGGAGCCTGGGGACTTTCCACACCTGGTTGCTGACTAATTGAGATGCATGCTTTGCATACTTCTGCCTGC
TGGGGAGCCTGGGGACTTTCCACACCCTAACTGACACACATTCCACAGAATTCACTGACTCGCTGCGCTC
GGTCGTTCGGCTGCGGCGAGCGGTATCAGCTCACTCAAAGGCGGTAATACGGTTATCCACAGAATCAGGG
GATAACGCAGGAAAGAACATGTAAGTGATCTCCAAAAAATAAGTACTTTTTGACTGTAAATAAAATTGTA
AGGAGTAAAAAGTACTTTTTTTTCTAAAAAAATGTAATTAAGTAAAAGTAAAAGTATTGATTTTTAATTG
TACTCAAGTAAAGTAAAAATCCCCAAAAATAATACTTAAGTACAGTAATCAAGTAAAATTACTCAAGTAC
TTTACACCTCTGCATGTGAGCAAAAGGCCAGCAAAAGGCCAGGAACCGTAAAAAGGCCGCGTTGCTGGCG
TTTTTCCATAGGCTCCGCCCCCCTGACGAGCATCACAAAAATCGACGCTCAAGTCAGAGGTGGCGAAACC
CGACAGGACTATAAAGATACCAGGCGTTTCCCCCTGGAAGCTCCCTCGTGCGCTCTCCTGTTCCGACCCT
GCCGCTTACCGGATACCTGTCCGCCTTTCTCCCTTCGGGAAGCGTGGCGCTTTCTCATAGCTCACGCTGT
AGGTATCTCAGTTCGGTGTAGGTCGTTCGCTCCAAGCTGGGCTGTGTGCACGAACCCCCCGTTCAGCCCG
ACCGCTGCGCCTTATCCGGTAACTATCGTCTTGAGTCCAACCCGGTAAGACACGACTTATCGCCACTGGC
AGCAGCCACTGGTAACAGGATTAGCAGAGCGAGGTATGTAGGCGGTGCTACAGAGTTCTTGAAGTGGTGG
CCTAACTACGGCTACACTAGAAGAACAGTATTTGGTATCTGCGCTCTGCTGAAGCCAGTTACCTTCGGAA
AAAGAGTTGGTAGCTCTTGATCCGGCAAACAAACCACCGCTGGTAGCGGTGGTTTTTTTGTTTGCAAGCA
GCAGATTACGCGCAGAAAAAAAGGATCTCAAGAAGATCCTTTGATCTTTTCTACGGGGTCTGACACTCAG
TGGAACGAAAACTCACGTTAAGGGATTTTGGTCATGAGATTATCAAAAAGGATCTTCACCTAGATCCTTT
TAAATTAAAAATGAAGTTTTAAATCAATCTAAAGTATATATGAGTAAACTTGGTCTGACAGTTACCAATG
CTTAATCAGTGAGGCACCTATCTCAGCGATCTGTCTATTTCGTTCATCCATAGTTGCCTGACTCCCCGTC
GTGTAGATAACTACGATACGGGAGGGCTTACCATCTGGCCCCAGTGCTGCAATGATACCGCGGGACCCAC
GCTCACCGGCTCCAGATTTATCAGCAATAAACCAGCCAGCCGGAAGGGCCGAGCGCAGAAGTGGTCCTGC
AACTTTATCCGCCTCCATCCAGTCTATTAATTGTTGCCGGGAAGCTAGAGTAAGTAGTTCGCCAGTTAAT
AGTTTGCGCAACGTTGTTGCCATTGCTACAGGCATCGTGGTGTCACGCTCGTCGTTTGGTATGGCTTCAT
TCAGCTCCGGTTCCCAACGATCAAGGCGAGTTACATGATCCCCCATGTTGTGCAAAAAAGCGGTTAGCTC
CTTCGGTCCTCCGATCGTTGTCAGAAGTAAGTTGGCCGCAGTGTTATCACTCATGGTTATGGCAGCACTG
CATAATTCTCTTACTGTCATGCCATCCGTAAGATGCTTTTCTGTGACTGGTGAGTACTCAACCAAGTCAT
TCTGAGAATAGTGTATGCGGCGACCGAGTTGCTCTTGCCCGGCGTCAATACGGGATAATACCGCGCCACA
TAGCAGAACTTTAAAAGTGCTCATCATTGGAAAACGTTCTTCGGGGCGAAAACTCTCAAGGATCTTACCG
CTGTTGAGATCCAGTTCGATGTAACCCACTCGTGCACCCAACTGATCTTCAGCATCTTTTACTTTCACCA
GCGTTTCTGGGTGAGCAAAAACAGGAAGGCAAAATGCCGCAAAAAAGGGAATAAGGGCGACACGGAAATG
TTGAATACTCATACTCTTCCTTTTTCAATATTATTGAAGCATTTATCAGGGTTATTGTCTCATGAGCGGA
TACATATTTGAATGTATTTAGAAAAATAAACAAATAGGGGTTCCGCGCACATTTCCCCGAAAAGTGCCAC
CTGACGTCGACGGATCGGGAGATCGATCTCCCGATCCCCTAGGGTCGACTCTCAGTACAATCTGCTCTGA
TGCCGCATAGTTAAGCCAGTATCTGCTCCCTGCTTGTGTGTTGGAGGTCGCTGAGTAGTGCGCGAGCAAA
ATTTAAGCTACAACAAGGCAAGGCTTGACCGACAATTGCATGAAGAATCTGCTTAGGGTTAGGCGTTTTG
CGCTGCTTCGCGATGTACGGGCCAGATATACGCGGGTACCGGCATATGGTTCTTGACAGAGGTGTAAAAA
GTACTCAAAAATTTTACTCAAGTGAAAGTACAAGTACTTAGGGAAAATTTTACTCAATTAAAAGTAAAAG
TATCTGGCTAGAATCTTACTTGAGTAAAAGTAAAAAAGTACTCCATTAAAATTGTACTTGAGTATTAACG
CGTTGACATTGATTATTGACTAGTTATTAATAGTAATCAATTACGGGGTCATTAGTTCATAGCCCATATA
TGGAGTTCCGCGTTACATAACTTACGGTAAATGGCCCGCCTGGCTGACCGCCCAACGACCCCCGCCCATT
GACGTCAATAATGACGTATGTTCCCATAGTAACGCCAATAGGGACTTTCCATTGACGTCAATGGGTGGAG
TATTTACGGTAAACTGCCCACTTGGCAGTACATCAAGTGTATCATATGCCAAGTACGCCCCCTATTGACG
TCAATGACGGTAAATGGCCCGCCTGGCATTATGCCCAGTACATGACCTTATGGGACTTTCCTACTTGGCA
GTACATCTACGTATTAGTCATCGCTATTACCATGGTGATGCGGTTTTGGCAGTACATCAATGGGCGTGGA
TAGCGGTTTGACTCACGGGGATTTCCAAGTCTCCACCCCATTGACGTCAATGGGAGTTTGTTTTGGCACC
AAAATCAACGGGACTTTCCAAAATGTCGTAACAACTCCGCCCCATTGACGCAAATGGGCGGTAGGCGTGT
ACGGTGGGAGGTCTATATAAGC
